>Addgene plasmid #103551 | LSB-hsa-miR-483-5p | depositor full sequence | sequence record 196150 | Full Sequence
AATTGAGGGGATAACGCAGGAAAGAACATGTGAGCAAAAGGCCAGCAAAAGGCCAGGAACCGTAAAAAGG
CCGCGTTGCTGGCGTTTTTCCATAGGCTCCGCCCCCCTGACGAGCATCACAAAAATCGACGCTCAAGTCA
GAGGTGGCGAAACCCGACAGGACTATAAAGATACCAGGCGTTTCCCCCTGGAAGCTCCCTCGTGCGCTCT
CCTGTTCCGACCCTGCCGCTTACCGGATACCTGTCCGCCTTTCTCCCTTCGGGAAGCGTGGCGCTTTCTC
ATAGCTCACGCTGTAGGTATCTCAGTTCGGTGTAGGTCGTTCGCTCCAAGCTGGGCTGTGTGCACGAACC
CCCCGTTCAGCCCGACCGCTGCGCCTTATCCGGTAACTATCGTCTTGAGTCCAACCCGGTAAGACACGAC
TTATCGCCACTGGCAGCAGCCACTGGTAACAGGATTAGCAGAGCGAGGTATGTAGGCGGTGCTACAGAGT
TCTTGAAGTGGTGGCCTAACTACGGCTACACTAGAAGAACAGTATTTGGTATCTGCGCTCTGCTGAAGCC
AGTTACCTTCGGAAAAAGAGTTGGTAGCTCTTGATCCGGCAAACAAACCACCGCTGGTAGCGGTGGTTTT
TTTGTTTGCAAGCAGCAGATTACGCGCAGAAAAAAAGGATCTCAAGAAGATCCTTTGATCTTTTCTACGG
GGTCTGACGCTCAGTGGAACGAAAACTCACGTTAAGGGATTTTGGTCATGAGATTATCAAAAAGGATCTT
CACCTAGATCCTTTTAAATTAAAAATGAAGTTTTAAATCAATCTAAAGTATATATGAGTAAACTTGGTCT
GACAGTTACCAATGCTTAATCAGTGAGGCACCTATCTCAGCGATCTGTCTATTTCGTTCATCCATAGTTG
CCTGACTCCCCGTCGTGTAGATAACTACGATACGGGAGGGCTTACCATCTGGCCCCAGTGCTGCAATGAT
ACCGCGAGAACCACGCTCACCGGCTCCAGATTTATCAGCAATAAACCAGCCAGCCGGAAGGGCCGAGCGC
AGAAGTGGTCCTGCAACTTTATCCGCCTCCATCCAGTCTATTAATTGTTGCCGGGAAGCTAGAGTAAGTA
GTTCGCCAGTTAATAGTTTGCGCAACGTTGTTGCCATTGCTACAGGCATCGTGGTGTCACGCTCGTCGTT
TGGTATGGCTTCATTCAGCTCCGGTTCCCAACGATCAAGGCGAGTTACATGATCCCCCATGTTGTGCAAA
AAAGCGGTTAGCTCCTTCGGTCCTCCGATCGTTGTCAGAAGTAAGTTGGCCGCAGTGTTATCACTCATGG
TTATGGCAGCACTGCATAATTCTCTTACTGTCATGCCATCCGTAAGATGCTTTTCTGTGACTGGTGAGTA
CTCAACCAAGTCATTCTGAGAATAGTGTATGCGGCGACCGAGTTGCTCTTGCCCGGCGTCAATACGGGAT
AATACCGCGCCACATAGCAGAACTTTAAAAGTGCTCATCATTGGAAAACGTTCTTCGGGGCGAAAACTCT
CAAGGATCTTACCGCTGTTGAGATCCAGTTCGATGTAACCCACTCGTGCACCCAACTGATCTTCAGCATC
TTTTACTTTCACCAGCGTTTCTGGGTGAGCAAAAACAGGAAGGCAAAATGCCGCAAAAAAGGGAATAAGG
GCGACACGGAAATGTTGAATACTCATACTCTTCCTTTTTCAATATTATTGAAGCATTTATCAGGGTTATT
GTCTCATGAGCGGATACATATTTGAATGTAGCTCCGAATTTCTCGAGGGCTTGTCGACGACGGCGGTCTC
CGTCGTCAGGATCATGAATTCGACCCGCCTGCCACCATGACCGAGTACAAGCCCACGGTGCGCCTCGCCA
CCCGCGACGACGTCCCCCGGGCCGTACGCACCCTCGCCGCCGCGTTCGCCGACTACCCCGCCACGCGCCA
CACCGTCGACCCGGACCGCCACATCGAGCGGGTCACCGAGCTGCAAGAACTCTTCCTCACGCGCGTCGGG
CTCGACATCGGCAAGGTGTGGGTCGCGGACGACGGCGCCGCGGTGGCGGTCTGGACCACGCCGGAGAGCG
TCGAAGCGGGGGCGGTGTTCGCCGAGATCGGCCCGCGCATGGCCGAGTTGAGCGGTTCCCGGCTGGCCGC
GCAGCAACAGATGGAAGGCCTCCTGGCGCCGCACCGGCCCAAGGAGCCCGCGTGGTTCCTGGCCACCGTC
GGCGTCTCGCCCGACCACCAGGGCAAGGGTCTGGGCAGCGCCGTCGTGCTCCCCGGAGTGGAGGCGGCCG
AGCGCGCCGGGGTGCCCGCCTTCCTGGAGACATCCGCGCCCCGCAACCTCCCCTTCTACGAGCGGCTCGG
CTTCACCGTCACCGCCGACGTCGAGGTGCCCGAAGGACCGCGCACCTGGTGCATGACCCGCAAGCCCGGT
GCCTGATACGCGTGAATTCACTCCTCAGGTGCAGGCTGCCTATCAGAAGGTGGTGGCTGGTGTGGCCAAT
GCCCTGGCTCACAAATACCACTGAGATCTTTTTCCCTCTGCCAAAAATTATGGGGACATCATGAAGCCCC
TTGAGCATCTGACTTCTGGCTAATAAAGGAAATTTATTTTCATTGCAATAGTGTGTTGGAATTTTTTGTG
TCTCTCACTCGGAAGGACATATGGGAGGGCAAATCATTTAAAACATCAGAATGAGTATTTGGTTTAGAGT
TTGGCAACATATGCCCATATGCTGGCTGCCATGAACAAAGGTTGGCTATAAAGAGGTCATCAGTATATGA
AACAGCCCCCTGCTGTCCATTCCTTATTCCATAGAAAAGCCTTGACTTGAGGTTAGATTTTTTTTATATT
TTGTTTTGTGTTATTTTTTTCTTTAACATCCCTAAAATTTTCCTTACATGTTTTACTAGCCAGATTTTTC
CTCCTCTCCTGACTACTCCCAGTCATAGCTGTCCCTCTTCTCTTATGGAGATCCCTCGACCTGCAGCCCA
AGCTTGAATTCTCTAGAATTACCCTGTTATCCCTATGCTTGGTTTACCGAGCTCTTATTGGTTTTCAAAC
TTCATTGACTGTGCCCAACGCGCCTGGGAGCTCACGGGGACAGCCCCCCCCCAAAGCCCCCAGGGATGTA
ATTACGTCCCTCCCCCGCTAGGGGGCAGCAGCGAGCCGCCCGGGGCTCCGCTCCGGTCCGGCGCTCCCCC
CGCATCCCCGAGCCGGCAGCGTGCGGGGACAGCCCGGGCACGGGGAAGGTGGCACGGGATCGCTTTCCTC
TGAACGCTTCTCGCTGCTCTTTGAGCCTGCAGACACCTGGGGGGATACGGGGAAAAAGCTAGGCTGAAAG
ACCGGTTCTTAGAATGACACGCGCCTGGGAGCTCACGGGGACAGCCCCCCCCCAAAGCCCCCAGGGATGT
AATTACGTCCCTCCCCCGCTAGGGGGCAGCAGCGAGCCGCCCGGGGCTCCGCTCCGGTCCGGCGCTCCCC
CCGCATCCCCGAGCCGGCAGCGTGCGGGGACAGCCCGGGCACGGGGAAGGTGGCACGGGATCGCTTTCCT
CTGAACGCTTCTCGCTGCTCTTTGAGCCTGCAGACACCTGGGGGGATACGGGGAAAAAGCTAACTTCTGA
GACGACAACTTTGTATAGAAAAGTTGGCTCCGAATTCGCCCTTGACAGCAGAGATCCAGTTTGGTTAATT
AATTGGCTCCGGTGCCCGTCAGTGGGCAGAGCGCACATCGCCCACAGTCCCCGAGAAGTTGTGGGGAGGG
GTCGGCAATTGAACCGGTGCCTAGAGAAGGTGGCGCGGGGTAAACTGGGAAAGTGATGTCGTGTACTGGC
TCCGCCTTTTTCCCGAGGGTGGGGGAGAACCGTATATAAGTGCAGTAGTCGCCGTGAACGTTCTTTTTCG
CAACGGGTTTGCCGCCAGAACACAGGTAAGTGCCGTGTGTGGTTCCCGCGGGCCTGGCCTCTTTACGGGT
TATGGCCCTTGCGTGCCTTGAATTACTTCCACCTGGCTGCAGTACGTGATTCTTGATCCCGAGCTTCGGG
TTGGAAGTGGGTGGGAGAGTTCGAGGCCTTGCGCTTAAGGAGCCCCTTCGCCTCGTGCTTGAGTTGAGGC
CTGGCCTGGGCGCTGGGGCCGCCGCGTGCGAATCTGGTGGCACCTTCGCGCCTGTCTCGCTGCTTTCGAT
AAGTCTCTAGCCATTTAAAATTTTTGATGACCTGCTGCGACGCTTTTTTTCTGGCAAGATAGTCTTGTAA
ATGCGGGCCAAGATCTGCACACTGGTATTTCGGTTTTTGGGGCCGCGGGCGGCGACGGGGCCCGTGCGTC
CCAGCGCACATGTTCGGCGAGGCGGGGCCTGCGAGCGCGGCCACCGAGAATCGGACGGGGGTAGTCTCAA
GCTGGCCGGCCTGCTCTGGTGCCTGGCCTCGCGCCGCCGTGTATCGCCCCGCCCTGGGCGGCAAGGCTGG
CCCGGTCGGCACCAGTTGCGTGAGCGGAAAGATGGCCGCTTCCCGGCCCTGCTGCAGGGAGCTCAAAATG
GAGGACGCGGCGCTCGGGAGAGCGGGCGGGTGAGTCACCCACACAAAGGAAAAGGGCCTTTCCGTCCTCA
GCCGTCGCTTCATGTGACTCCACGGAGTACCGGGCGCCGTCCAGGCACCTCGATTAGTTCTCGAGCTTTT
GGAGTACGTCGTCTTTAGGTTGGGGGGAGGGGTTTTATGCGATGGAGTTTCCCCACACTGAGTGGGTGGA
GACTGAAGTTAGGCCAGCTTGGCACTTGATGTAATTCTCCTTGGAATTTGCCCTTTTTGAGTTTGGATCT
TGGTTCATTCTCAAGCCTCAGACAGTGGTTCAAAGTTTTTTTCTTCCATTTCAGGTGTCGTGAGAAGGGC
GAATTCGACCCAAGTTTGTACAAAAAAGCAGGCTGGATCCAGGTGCCACCATGGTGAGCGAGCTGATTAA
GGAGAACATGCACATGAAGCTGTACATGGAGGGCACCGTGAACAACCACCACTTCAAGTGCACATCCGAG
GGCGAAGGCAAGCCCTACGAGGGCACCCAGACCATGAGAATCAAGGCGGTCGAGGGCGGCCCTCTCCCCT
TCGCCTTCGACATCCTGGCTACCAGCTTCATGTACGGCAGCAAAACCTTCATCAACCACACCCAGGGCAT
CCCCGACTTCTTTAAGCAGTCCTTCCCCGAGGGCTTCACATGGGAGAGAGTCACCACATACGAAGATGGG
GGCGTGCTGACCGCTACCCAGGACACCAGCCTCCAGGACGGCTGCCTCATCTACAACGTCAAGATCAGAG
GGGTGAACTTCCCATCCAACGGCCCTGTGATGCAGAAGAAAACACTCGGCTGGGAGGCCTCCACCGAGAC
ACTGTACCCCGCTGACGGCGGCCTGGAAGGCAGAGCCGACATGGCCCTGAAGCTCGTGGGCGGGGGCCAC
CTGATCTGCAACCTTAAGACCACATACAGATCCAAGAAACCCGCTAAGAACCTCAAGATGCCCGGCGTCT
ACTATGTGGACAGGAGACTGGAAAGAATCAAGGAGGCCGACAAAGAGACATACGTCGAGCAGCACGAGGT
GGCTGTGGCCAGATACTGCGACCTCCCTAGCAAACTGGGGCACAAACTTAATTGAGAATTCTACCACCCA
GCTTTCTTGTACAAAGTGGTACGTCTCAAGACCAGAGGTCTCTGCTTGCGTGCACCTCCCTTCTTTCCTC
CCGTCTTTCTCCCTTCTTTCCTCCCGTCTTTCTCCCTTCTTTCCTCCCGTCTTTCTCCCTTCTTTCCTCC
CGTCTTTCAACCAGAAGAGACCTGTGCTTCACTCCTCAGGTGCAGGCTGCCTATCAGAAGGTGGTGGCTG
GTGTGGCCAATGCCCTGGCTCACAAATACCACTGAGATCTTTTTCCCTCTGCCAAAAATTATGGGGACAT
CATGAAGCCCCTTGAGCATCTGACTTCTGGCTAATAAAGGAAATTTATTTTCATTGCAATAGTGTGTTGG
AATTTTTTGTGTCTCTCACTCGGAAGGACATATGGGAGGGCAAATCATTTAAAACATCAGAATGAGTATT
TGGTTTAGAGTTTGGCAACATATGCCCATATGCTGGCTGCCATGAACAAAGGTTGGCTATAAAGAGGTCA
TCAGTATATGAAACAGCCCCCTGCTGTCCATTCCTTATTCCATAGAAAAGCCTTGACTTGAGGTTAGATT
TTTTTTATATTTTGTTTTGTGTTATTTTTTTCTTTAACATCCCTAAAATTTTCCTTACATGTTTTACTAG
CCAGATTTTTCCTCCTCTCCTGACTACTCCCAGTCATAGCTGTCCCTCTTCTCTTATGGAGATCCCGAGC
GGTGCGTTTTTATGCTTGTAGTATTGTATAATGTTTTTAAGATCCAAGCTTCTGACCTCTTCTCTTCCTC
CCACAGGGCCTCGAGACAATTGCATCGATGGTACCAGTGAAAGTCTGCAATGAATTCGAGTTGGCGCGCC
TGTCATTCTAAATCTCTCTTTCAGCCTAAAGCTTTTTCCCCGTATCCCCCCAGGTGTCTGCAGGCTCAAA
GAGCAGCGAGAAGCGTTCAGAGGAAAGCGATCCCGTGCCACCTTCCCCGTGCCCGGGCTGTCCCCGCACG
CTGCCGGCTCGGGGATGCGGGGGGAGCGCCGGACCGGAGCGGAGCCCCGGGCGGCTCGCTGCTGCCCCCT
AGCGGGGGAGGGACGTAATTACATCCCTGGGGGCTTTGGGAGGGGGCTGTCCCCGTGAGCTCCCAGGCGC
GCCTGTCATTCTAAATCTCTCTTTCAGCCTAAAGCTTTTTCCCCGTATCCCCCCAGGTGTCTGCAGGCTC
AAAGAGCAGCGAGAAGCGTTCAGAGGAAAGCGATCCCGTGCCACCTTCCCCGTGCCCGGGCTGTCCCCGC
ACGCTGCCGGCTCGGGGATGCGGGGGGAGCGCCGGACCGGAGCGGAGCCCCGGGCGGCTCGCTGCTGCCC
CCTAGCGGGGGAGGGACGTAATTACATCCCTGGGGGCTTTGGGGGGGGGCTGTCCCCGTGAGCTCCCAGG
CGCGCCAACTCGGTACCGTATCGATGTCGACGTTAACGCTAGTGATATCAACTTTGTATAGAAAAGTTGG
CTCCGAATTCGCCCTTGACAGCAGAGATCCAGTTTGGTTAATTAATTGGCTCCGGTGCCCGTCAGTGGGC
AGAGCGCACATCGCCCACAGTCCCCGAGAAGTTGTGGGGAGGGGTCGGCAATTGAACCGGTGCCTAGAGA
AGGTGGCGCGGGGTAAACTGGGAAAGTGATGTCGTGTACTGGCTCCGCCTTTTTCCCGAGGGTGGGGGAG
AACCGTATATAAGTGCAGTAGTCGCCGTGAACGTTCTTTTTCGCAACGGGTTTGCCGCCAGAACACAGGT
AAGTGCCGTGTGTGGTTCCCGCGGGCCTGGCCTCTTTACGGGTTATGGCCCTTGCGTGCCTTGAATTACT
TCCACCTGGCTGCAGTACGTGATTCTTGATCCCGAGCTTCGGGTTGGAAGTGGGTGGGAGAGTTCGAGGC
CTTGCGCTTAAGGAGCCCCTTCGCCTCGTGCTTGAGTTGAGGCCTGGCCTGGGCGCTGGGGCCGCCGCGT
GCGAATCTGGTGGCACCTTCGCGCCTGTCTCGCTGCTTTCGATAAGTCTCTAGCCATTTAAAATTTTTGA
TGACCTGCTGCGACGCTTTTTTTCTGGCAAGATAGTCTTGTAAATGCGGGCCAAGATCTGCACACTGGTA
TTTCGGTTTTTGGGGCCGCGGGCGGCGACGGGGCCCGTGCGTCCCAGCGCACATGTTCGGCGAGGCGGGG
CCTGCGAGCGCGGCCACCGAGAATCGGACGGGGGTAGTCTCAAGCTGGCCGGCCTGCTCTGGTGCCTGGC
CTCGCGCCGCCGTGTATCGCCCCGCCCTGGGCGGCAAGGCTGGCCCGGTCGGCACCAGTTGCGTGAGCGG
AAAGATGGCCGCTTCCCGGCCCTGCTGCAGGGAGCTCAAAATGGAGGACGCGGCGCTCGGGAGAGCGGGC
GGGTGAGTCACCCACACAAAGGAAAAGGGCCTTTCCGTCCTCAGCCGTCGCTTCATGTGACTCCACGGAG
TACCGGGCGCCGTCCAGGCACCTCGATTAGTTCTCGAGCTTTTGGAGTACGTCGTCTTTAGGTTGGGGGG
AGGGGTTTTATGCGATGGAGTTTCCCCACACTGAGTGGGTGGAGACTGAAGTTAGGCCAGCTTGGCACTT
GATGTAATTCTCCTTGGAATTTGCCCTTTTTGAGTTTGGATCTTGGTTCATTCTCAAGCCTCAGACAGTG
GTTCAAAGTTTTTTTCTTCCATTTCAGGTGTCGTGAGAAGGGCGAATTCGACCCAAGTTTGTACAAAAAA
GCAGGCTCGCCACCATGGTGAGCAAGGGCGAGGAGCTGTTCACCGGGGTGGTGCCCATCCTGGTCGAGCT
GGACGGCGACGTAAACGGCCACAAGTTCAGCGTGAGGGGCGAGGGCGAGGGCGATGCCACCAACGGCAAG
CTGACCCTGAAGTTCATCTGCACCACCGGCAAGCTGCCCGTGCCCTGGCCCACCCTCGTGACCACCCTGA
GCCACGGCGTGCAGTGCTTCGCCCGCTACCCCGACCACATGAAGCAGCACGACTTCTTCAAGTCCGCCAT
GCCCGAAGGCTACGTCCAGGAGCGCACCATCTTCTTCAAGGACGACGGCACCTACAAGACCCGCGCCGAG
GTGAAGTTCGAGGGCGACACCCTAGTGAACCGCATCGAGCTGAAGGGCGTCGACTTCAAGGAGGACGGCA
ACATCCTGGGGCACAAGCTGGAGTACAACTTCAACAGCCACAACATCTATATCATGGCCGTCAAGCAGAA
GAACGGCATCAAGGTGAACTTCAAGATCCGCCACAACGTGGAGGACGGCAGCGTGCAGCTCGCCGACCAC
TACCAGCAGAACACCCCCATCGGCGACGGCCCCGTGCTGCTGCCCGACAGCCACTACCTGAGCACCCAGT
CCGTGCTGAGCAAAGACCCCAACGAGAAGCGCGATCACATGGTCCTGCTGGAGTTCCGCACCGCCGCCGG
GATCACTCTCGGCATGGACGAGCTGTACAAGTAATACCACCCAGCTTTCTTGTACAAAGTGGTACGCGTG
AATTCACTCCTCAGGTGCAGGCTGCCTATCAGAAGGTGGTGGCTGGTGTGGCCAATGCCCTGGCTCACAA
ATACCACTGAGATCTTTTTCCCTCTGCCAAAAATTATGGGGACATCATGAAGCCCCTTGAGCATCTGACT
TCTGGCTAATAAAGGAAATTTATTTTCATTGCAATAGTGTGTTGGAATTTTTTGTGTCTCTCACTCGGAA
GGACATATGGGAGGGCAAATCATTTAAAACATCAGAATGAGTATTTGGTTTAGAGTTTGGCAACATATGC
CCATATGCTGGCTGCCATGAACAAAGGTTGGCTATAAAGAGGTCATCAGTATATGAAACAGCCCCCTGCT
GTCCATTCCTTATTCCATAGAAAAGCCTTGACTTGAGGTTAGATTTTTTTTATATTTTGTTTTGTGTTAT
TTTTTTCTTTAACATCCCTAAAATTTTCCTTACATGTTTTACTAGCCAGATTTTTCCTCCTCTCCTGACT
ACTCCCAGTCATAGCTGTCCCTCTTCTCTTATGGAGATCCCTCGACCTGCAGCCCAAGCTTGGCGTAATC
ATGGTCATAGCTGTTTCCTGTGTGAAATTGTTATCCGCTCACAATTCCACACAACATACGAGCCGGAAGC
ATAAAGTGTAAAGCCTGGGGTGCCTAATGAGTGAGCTAACTCACATTAATTGCGTTGCGCTCACTGCCCG
CTTTCCAGTCGGGAAACCTGTCGTGCCAGCGGATCGACAGTACTAAGCTTGGTCTAATACCCAATCTCTC
GTCTTATCCAGATGTTTTATACGCCTCTGGCCCGTGTCTCAAAATCTCTGATGTTACATTGCACAAGATA
AAATAATATCATCATGAACAATAAAACTGTCTGCTTACATAAACAGTAATACAAGGGGTGTTATGAGCCA
TATTCAACGGGAAACGTCGAGGCCGCGATTAAATTCCAACATGGATGCTGATTTATATGGGTATAAATGG
GCTCGCGATAATGTCGGGCAATCAGGTGCGACAATCTATCGCTTGTATGGGAAGCCCGATGCGCCAGAGT
TGTTTCTGAAACATGGCAAAGGTAGCGTTGCCAATGATGTTACAGATGAGATGGTCAGACTAAACTGGCT
GACGGAATTTATGCCTCTTCCGACCATCAAGCATTTTATCCGTACTCCTGATGATGCATGGTTACTCACC
ACTGCGATCCCCGGAAAAACAGCATTCCAGGTATTAGAAGAATATCCTGATTCAGGTGAAAATATTGTTG
ATGCGCTGGCAGTGTTCCTGCGCCGGTTGCATTCGATTCCTGTTTGTAATTGTCCTTTTAACAGCGATCG
CGTATTTCGTCTCGCTCAGGCGCAATCACGAATGAATAACGGTTTGGTTGATGCGAGTGATTTTGATGAC
GAGCGTAATGGCTGGCCTGTTGAACAAGTCTGGAAAGAAATGCATAAACTTTTGCCATTCTCACCGGATT
CAGTCGTCACTCATGGTGATTTCTCACTTGATAACCTTATTTTTGACGAGGGGAAATTAATAGGTTGTAT
TGATGTTGGACGAGTCGGAATCGCAGACCGATACCAGGATCTTGCCATCCTATGGAACTGCCTCGGTGAG
TTTTCTCCTTCATTACAGAAACGGCTTTTTCAAAAATATGGTATTGATAATCCTGATATGAATAAATTGC
AGTTTCATTTGATGCTCGATGAGTTTTTCTAATCAGAATTGGTTAATTGGTTGTAACACTGGCAGAGCAT
TACGCTGACTTGACGGGACGGCGCAAGCTCATGACCAAAATCCCTTAACGTGAGTTACGCGTCGTTCCAC
TGAGCGTCAGAGGTATCACTAGTATTACAGAGGTAAGTTATAACAGTCGCCTAACCC
Features (pLannotate 1.2.2; 28 found; start..end, strand, type, name):
     87..675     -  rep_origin     ori: high-copy-number ColE1/pMB1/pBR322/pUC origin of replication
    846..1706    -  CDS            AmpR: β-lactamase; bla; confers resistance to ampicillin, carbenicillin, and related antibiotics
   1707..1778    -  promoter       AmpR promoter: bla
   1857..2456    +  CDS            PuroR: puromycin N-acetyltransferase; pac from Streptomyces alboniger; confers resistance to puromycin
   2461..2541    +  CDS            HBB (fragment): HBB_PONPY - Experimental evidence at transcript level: Swiss-Prot protein existence level 2. Involved in oxygen transport from the lung to the various peripheral tissues. From Pongo pygmaeus (Bornean orangutan).
   2612..2667    +  polyA_signal   β-globin poly(A) signal: rabbit β-globin polyadenylation signal (Gil and Proudfoot, 1987)
   3646..3666    +  protein_bind   attB4: mutant version of attB; core recombination site for the Gateway® BP reaction BP Clonase™
   3734..3945    +  promoter       EF-1α core promoter: core promoter for human elongation factor EF-1α
   3946..4884    +  intron         EF-1α intron A: intron upstream of the start codon of human EF-1α
   4911..4931    +  protein_bind   attB1: mutant version of attB; core recombination site for the Gateway® BP reaction BP Clonase™
   4951..5646    +  CDS            mKate2: mKate2 is a basic (constitutively fluorescent) red fluorescent protein published in 2009, derived from Entacmaea quadricolor. It is reported to be a rapidly-maturing monomer with moderate acid sensitivity.
   5666..5690    -  protein_bind   attB2: mutant version of attB; recombination site for the Gateway® BP reaction BP Clonase™
   5838..5912    +  CDS            HBB (fragment): HBB_PONPY - Experimental evidence at transcript level: Swiss-Prot protein existence level 2. Involved in oxygen transport from the lung to the various peripheral tissues. From Pongo pygmaeus (Bornean orangutan).
   5983..6038    +  polyA_signal   β-globin poly(A) signal: rabbit β-globin polyadenylation signal (Gil and Proudfoot, 1987)
   6422..6447    +  misc_feature   SA: splice acceptor site
   7119..7139    +  protein_bind   attB4: mutant version of attB; core recombination site for the Gateway® BP reaction BP Clonase™
   7207..7418    +  promoter       EF-1α core promoter: core promoter for human elongation factor EF-1α
   7419..8357    +  intron         EF-1α intron A: intron upstream of the start codon of human EF-1α
   8384..8404    +  protein_bind   attB1: mutant version of attB; core recombination site for the Gateway® BP reaction BP Clonase™
   8415..9131    +  CDS            EBFP2: EBFP2 is a basic (constitutively fluorescent) blue fluorescent protein published in 2007, derived from Aequorea victoria. It is reported to be a rapidly-maturing monomer with moderate acid sensitivity.
   9139..9163    -  protein_bind   attB2: mutant version of attB; recombination site for the Gateway® BP reaction BP Clonase™
   9167..9247    +  CDS            HBB (fragment): HBB_PONPY - Experimental evidence at transcript level: Swiss-Prot protein existence level 2. Involved in oxygen transport from the lung to the various peripheral tissues. From Pongo pygmaeus (Bornean orangutan).
   9318..9373    +  polyA_signal   β-globin poly(A) signal: rabbit β-globin polyadenylation signal (Gil and Proudfoot, 1987)
   9756..9778    -  protein_bind   lac operator (fragment): The lac repressor binds to the lac operator to inhibit transcription in E. coli. This inhibition can be relieved by adding lactose or isopropyl-β-D-thiogalactopyranoside (IPTG). lac repressor encoded by lacI
   9782..9812    -  promoter       lac promoter: promoter for the E. coli lac operon
   9827..9848    -  protein_bind   CAP binding site: CAP binding activates transcription in the presence of cAMP. E. coli catabolite activator protein
   9861..9900    -  CDS            lacI (fragment): lac repressor; lacI; The lac repressor binds to the lac operator to inhibit transcription in E. coli. This inhibition can be relieved by adding lactose or isopropyl-β-D-thiogalactopyranoside (IPTG).
  10073..10882   +  CDS            KanR: aminoglycoside phosphotransferase; aph(3')-Ia; confers resistance to kanamycin in bacteria or G418 (Geneticin®) in eukaryotes
