[The description below was written by a language model from this plasmid's Addgene catalogue record and pLannotate feature annotations shown in this document.]
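Description:
LSB-hsa-miR-483-5p is a mammalian expression plasmid from a synthetic-biology set of fluorescent microRNA sensors, built on the Low Sensor Backbone (LSB). The roughly 11 kb depositor sequence carries a high-copy ColE1/pUC-type origin and two bacterial markers, AmpR (β-lactamase) and KanR (aminoglycoside phosphotransferase), matching the dual ampicillin/kanamycin selection in the catalogue entry. A puromycin N-acetyltransferase coding sequence followed by a rabbit β-globin polyadenylation signal allows puromycin selection in mammalian cells. No promoter for it is annotated in the feature table.

The payload consists of two parallel transcription units of the same design: a human EF-1α core promoter with its intron A, a fluorescent protein coding sequence flanked by Gateway attB1/attB2 scars (with attB4 upstream of the promoter), and a β-globin 3′ region with poly(A) signal. One unit expresses the red protein mKate2 and the other the blue protein EBFP2. According to the record, a target site for human miR-483-5p lies in the 3′ UTR of mKate2. The site itself is not annotated, but it presumably sits in the unannotated stretch between attB2 and the β-globin sequence. When miR-483-5p is active in a transfected cell it represses the mKate2 transcript, while EBFP2 is unaffected and serves as an internal reference for plasmid dose and expression. The mKate2-to-EBFP2 ratio therefore reports miRNA activity.

The depositor notes that the repeated poly(A) elements make the plasmid inherently unstable through recombination. They also note small discrepancies between the deposited sequence and the physical plasmid, including short insertions flanking the puromycin gene that do not impair selection.
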