Addgene plasmid #103551: LSB-hsa-miR-483-5p
Purpose: Used to sense miRNA activity using fluorescence based tools. hsa-miR-483-5p target in 3' UTR of of mKate. miRNA activity can be measured by the repression of mKate2 relative to EBFP2 fluorescent proteins . Plasmid is inherently unstable; please see Depositor Comments
Depositing lab: Ron Weiss. Depositing organization: Massachusetts Institute of Technology. Publication: A mixed antagonistic/synergistic miRNA repression model enables accurate predictions of multi-input miRNA sensor activity. Gam JJ, Babb J, Weiss R. Nat Commun. 2018 Jun 22;9(1):2430. doi: 10.1038/s41467-018-04575-0. PubMed 29934631.
Backbone
  Vector backbone: Low Sensor Backbone (LSB)
  Vector type: Mammalian Expression, Synthetic Biology
Growth in bacteria
  Bacterial resistance: Ampicillin and Kanamycin, 100 & 50 μg/mL
  Growth temperature: 30°C
  Growth strain: NEB Stable
  Copy number: High Copy
Gene/Insert
  Gene/Insert name: hsa-miR-483-5p target
  Species: H. sapiens (human)
  Entrez Gene: MIR483 (a.k.a. MIRN483, hsa-mir-483, mir-483)
  Promoter: EF-1a
  Cloning method: Gibson Cloning
Terms and licenses: Academic/Nonprofit Terms; Industry Terms: Not Available to Industry
Depositor comments: Please note that this plasmid is inherently unstable due to a repeating poly A element. We recommend performing a diagnostic digest on multiple colonies upon receipt. The depositors would like to note the presence of several discrepancies between the depositor sequence and physical plasmid sequence. In particular, the sequences upstream and downstream of the puromycin coding region have 10 bp insertions which do not affect the ability to perform puromycin selection. The sequences for those regions within the physical plasmids are as follows: Upstream of Puro: GAATTCGACCGCCTGTCTCAAGGTGCCACC; Downstream of Puro: GCTTTGAGACTACGCGTGAATTCACTCCTC. Please contact if you are interested in this plasmid prior to placing an order.
How to cite: LSB-hsa-miR-483-5p was a gift from Ron Weiss (Addgene plasmid # 103551 ; http://n2t.net/addgene:103551 ; RRID:Addgene_103551)
