>Addgene plasmid #103551 | LSB-hsa-miR-483-5p | depositor partial sequence | sequence record 196151 | hsa-miR-483-5p target
CTCCCTTCTTTCCTCCCGTCTTT
