>Addgene plasmid #103551 | LSB-hsa-miR-483-5p | addgene partial sequence | sequence record 240235 | mKate2-F 5'-ACCCGCTAAGAACCTCAAGA-3'
CAAGGAGGCCGACAAAGAGACATACGTCGAGCAGCACGAGGTGGCTGTGGCCAGATACTGCGACCTCCCT
AGCAAACTGGGGCACAAACTTAATTGAGAATTCTACCACCCAGCTTTCTTGTACAAAGTGGTACGTCTCA
AGACCAGAGGTCTCTGCTTGCGTGCACCTCCCTTCTTTCCTCCCGTCTTTCTCCCTTCTTTCCTCCCGTC
TTTCTCCCTTCTTTCCTCCCGTCTTTCTCCCTTCTTTCCTCCCGTCTTTCAACCAGAAGAGACCTGTGCT
TCACTCCTCAGGTGCAGGCTGCCTATCAGAAGGTGGTGGCTGGTGTGGCCAATGCCCTGGCTCACAAATA
CCACTGAGATCTTTTTCCCTCTGCCAAA
